Addgene plasmid #122139: pIVT
Purpose: (Empty Backbone) For making cRNA appropriate for microinjection
Depositing lab: Carmen Williams. Depositing organization: University of Pennsylvania. Publication: Alterations of PLCbeta1 in mouse eggs change calcium oscillatory behavior following fertilization. Igarashi H, Knott JG, Schultz RM, Williams CJ. Dev Biol. 2007 Dec 1;312(1):321-30. Epub 2007 Sep 26. 10.1016/j.ydbio.2007.09.028 PubMed 17961538.
Backbone
  Vector backbone: pIVT
  Backbone manufacturer: Carmen Williams
  Backbone size (bp): 3059
  Modifications to backbone: MCS: SphI, Pst1, Sal1, Xba1, BamHI, SmaI, Acc651, KpnI, SacI
  Vector type: For in vitro transcription
Growth in bacteria
  Bacterial resistance: Ampicillin, 100 μg/mL
  Growth temperature: 37°C
  Growth strain: DH5alpha
  Copy number: High Copy
Gene/Insert
  Gene/Insert name: None
Terms and licenses: Academic/Nonprofit Terms; Industry Terms: Not Available to Industry
How to cite: pIVT was a gift from Carmen Williams (Addgene plasmid # 122139 ; http://n2t.net/addgene:122139 ; RRID:Addgene_122139)
