[The description below was written by a language model from this plasmid's Addgene catalogue record and pLannotate feature annotations shown in this document.]
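Description:
pIVT is a small (about 3.06 kb) empty-backbone plasmid designed for in vitro transcription, specifically for producing cRNA suitable for microinjection. It is propagated in E. coli as a high-copy plasmid from a ColE1/pUC-type origin and selected with ampicillin through a β-lactamase (AmpR) cassette driven by its own promoter. The annotation also picks up remnants typical of a pUC-derived backbone: the CAP binding site, lac promoter and lac operator, and partial fragments of lacI, lacZα, bom, rop and an RSF origin. These appear to be vestigial sequence rather than functional parts of the design.

The working cassette begins with tandem SP6 and T7 bacteriophage promoters in the same orientation. They are followed by the 5'-UTR of the Xenopus laevis major β-globin gene, a pUC18/19-style multiple cloning site, and the Xenopus β-globin 3'-UTR. The cloning site offers SphI, PstI, SalI, XbaI, BamHI, SmaI, Acc65I, KpnI and SacI. A coding sequence inserted there is transcribed by phage RNA polymerase as an RNA flanked by the globin untranslated regions. The 5'-UTR acts as a translational enhancer, and globin UTRs are generally used to improve the stability and translation of synthetic transcripts after injection into oocytes, eggs or embryos.

No insert is present, and the feature table annotates neither a poly(A) tract nor a designated linearization site. The associated publication concerns calcium signalling in mouse eggs at fertilization, which fits the use of this vector for expressing proteins from injected cRNA in such cells.
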