Features (pLannotate 1.2.2; 16 found; start..end, strand, type, name):
      1..43      +  rep_origin     RSF ori (fragment): Plasmids containing the RSF 1030 origin of replication can be propagated in E. coli cells that contain additional plasmids with compatible origins.
     45..137     +  CDS            lacI (fragment): lac repressor; lacI; The lac repressor binds to the lac operator to inhibit transcription in E. coli. This inhibition can be relieved by adding lactose or isopropyl-β-D-thiogalactopyranoside (IPTG).
    150..171     +  protein_bind   CAP binding site: CAP binding activates transcription in the presence of cAMP. E. coli catabolite activator protein
    186..216     +  promoter       lac promoter: promoter for the E. coli lac operon
    224..240     +  protein_bind   lac operator: The lac repressor binds to the lac operator to inhibit transcription in E. coli. This inhibition can be relieved by adding lactose or isopropyl-β-D-thiogalactopyranoside (IPTG). lac repressor encoded by lacI
    288..306     +  promoter       SP6 promoter: promoter for bacteriophage SP6 RNA polymerase
    318..336     +  promoter       T7 promoter: promoter for bacteriophage T7 RNA polymerase
    379..421     +  5'UTR          Xenopus globin 5'-UTR: translational enhancer from the 5'-UTR of the major beta-globin gene of Xenopus laevis
    428..484     -  misc_feature   MCS: pUC18/19 multiple cloning site
    522..647     +  3'UTR          Xenopus globin 3'-UTR: 3'-UTR of the major beta-globin gene of Xenopus laevis
    701..858     +  CDS            lacZα (fragment): LacZα fragment of β-galactosidase; lacZ fragment
    864..963     -  misc_feature   bom (fragment): basis of mobility region from pBR322
   1065..1100    -  CDS            rop (fragment): Rop protein, which maintains plasmids at low copy number; rop
   1195..1299    +  promoter       AmpR promoter: bla
   1300..2160    +  CDS            AmpR: β-lactamase; bla; confers resistance to ampicillin, carbenicillin, and related antibiotics
   2331..2919    +  rep_origin     ori: high-copy-number ColE1/pMB1/pBR322/pUC origin of replication
>Addgene plasmid #122139 | pIVT | addgene full sequence | sequence record 238591 | Addgene NGS Result
CGAACGACCGAGCGCAGCGAGTCAGTGAGCGAGGAAGCGGAAGAGCGCCCAATACGCAAACCGCCTCTCC
CCGCGCGTTGGCCGATTCATTAATGCAGCTGGCACGACAGGTTTCCCGACTGGAAAGCGGGCAGTGAGCG
CAACGCAATTAATGTGAGTTAGCTCACTCATTAGGCACCCCAGGCTTTACACTTTATGCTTCCGGCTCGT
ATGTTGTGTGGAATTGTGAGCGGATAACAATTTCACACAGGAAACAGCTATGACCATGATTACGCCAAGC
TCCAACGATTTAGGTGACACTATAGAAGAGAAGGAATTAATACGACTCACTATAGGGAGAGAGAGAGAAT
TACCCTCACTAAAGGGAGGAGAAGCTTGCTTGTTCTTTTTGCAGAAGCTCAGAATAAACGCTCAACTTTG
GCAGATCAAGCTTGCATGCCTGCAGGTCGACTCTAGAGGATCCCCGGGTACCGAGCTCGAATTCGCCCTT
CTAGTGACTGACTAGGATCTGGTTACCACTAAACCAGCCTCAAGAACACCCGAATGGAGTCTCTAAGCTA
CATAATACCAACTTACACTTTACAAAATGTTGTCCCCCAAAATGTAGCCATTCGTATCTGCTCCTAATAA
AAAGAAAGTTTCTTCACATTCTAAAAAAAAAAAAAAAAAAAAAAAAAAAAMCCCCCCCCCCCAAGGGCGA
ATTCACTGGCCGTCGTTTTACAACGTCGTGACTGGGAAAACCCTGGCGTTACCCAACTTAATCGCCTTGC
AGCACATCCCCCTTTCGCCAGCTGGCGTAATAGCGAAGAGGCCCGCACCGATCGCCCTTCCCAACAGTTG
CGCAGCCTGAATGGCGAATGGCGCCTGATGCGGTATTTTCTCCTTACGCATCTGTGCGGTATTTCACACC
GCATATGGTGCACTCTCAGTACAATCTGCTCTGATGCCGCATAGTTAAGCCAGCCCCGACACCCGCCAAC
ACCCGCTGACGCGCCCTGACGGGCTTGTCTGCTCCCGGCATCCGCTTACAGACAAGCTGTGACCGTCTCC
GGGAGCTGCATGTGTCAGAGGTTTTCACCGTCATCACCGAAACGCGCGAGACGAAAGGGCCTCGTGATAC
GCCTATTTTTATAGGTTAATGTCATGATAATAATGGTTTCTTAGACGTCAGGTGGCACTTTTCGGGGAAA
TGTGCGCGGAACCCCTATTTGTTTATTTTTCTAAATACATTCAAATATGTATCCGCTCATGAGACAATAA
CCCTGATAAATGCTTCAATAATATTGAAAAAGGAAGAGTATGAGTATTCAACATTTCCGTGTCGCCCTTA
TTCCCTTTTTTGCGGCATTTTGCCTTCCTGTTTTTGCTCACCCAGAAACGCTGGTGAAAGTAAAAGATGC
TGAAGATCAGTTGGGTGCACGAGTGGGTTACATCGAACTGGATCTCAACAGCGGTAAGATCCTTGAGAGT
TTTCGCCCCGAAGAACGTTTTCCAATGATGAGCACTTTTAAAGTTCTGCTATGTGGCGCGGTATTATCCC
GTATTGACGCCGGGCAAGAGCAACTCGGTCGCCGCATACACTATTCTCAGAATGACTTGGTTGAGTACTC
ACCAGTCACAGAAAAGCATCTTACGGATGGCATGACAGTAAGAGAATTATGCAGTGCTGCCATAACCATG
AGTGATAACACTGCGGCCAACTTACTTCTGACAACGATCGGAGGACCGAAGGAGCTAACCGCTTTTTTGC
ACAACATGGGGGATCATGTAACTCGCCTTGATCGTTGGGAACCGGAGCTGAATGAAGCCATACCAAACGA
CGAGCGTGACACCACGATGCCTGTAGCAATGGCAACAACGTTGCGCAAACTATTAACTGGCGAACTACTT
ACTCTAGCTTCCCGGCAACAATTAATAGACTGGATGGAGGCGGATAAAGTTGCAGGACCACTTCTGCGCT
CGGCCCTTCCGGCTGGCTGGTTTATTGCTGATAAATCTGGAGCCGGTGAGCGTGGGTCTCGCGGTATCAT
TGCAGCACTGGGGCCAGATGGTAAGCCCTCCCGTATCGTAGTTATCTACACGACGGGGAGTCAGGCAACT
ATGGATGAACGAAATAGACAGATCGCTGAGATAGGTGCCTCACTGATTAAGCATTGGTAACTGTCAGACC
AAGTTTACTCATATATACTTTAGATTGATTTAAAACTTCATTTTTAATTTAAAAGGATCTAGGTGAAGAT
CCTTTTTGATAATCTCATGACCAAAATCCCTTAACGTGAGTTTTCGTTCCACTGAGCGTCAGACCCCGTA
GAAAAGATCAAAGGATCTTCTTGAGATCCTTTTTTTCTGCGCGTAATCTGCTGCTTGCAAACAAAAAAAC
CACCGCTACCAGCGGTGGTTTGTTTGCCGGATCAAGAGCTACCAACTCTTTTTCCGAAGGTAACTGGCTT
CAGCAGAGCGCAGATACCAAATACTGTTCTTCTAGTGTAGCCGTAGTTAGGCCACCACTTCAAGAACTCT
GTAGCACCGCCTACATACCTCGCTCTGCTAATCCTGTTACCAGTGGCTGCTGCCAGTGGCGATAAGTCGT
GTCTTACCGGGTTGGACTCAAGACGATAGTTACCGGATAAGGCGCAGCGGTCGGGCTGAACGGGGGGTTC
GTGCACACAGCCCAGCTTGGAGCGAACGACCTACACCGAACTGAGATACCTACAGCGTGAGCTATGAGAA
AGCGCCACGCTTCCCGAAGGGAGAAAGGCGGACAGGTATCCGGTAAGCGGCAGGGTCGGAACAGGAGAGC
GCACGAGGGAGCTTCCAGGGGGAAACGCCTGGTATCTTTATAGTCCTGTCGGGTTTCGCCACCTCTGACT
TGAGCGTCGATTTTTGTGATGCTCGTCAGGGGGGCGGAGCCTATGGAAAAACGCCAGCAACGCGGCCTTT
TTACGGTTCCTGGCCTTTTGCTGGCCTTTTGCTCACATGTTCTTTCCTGCGTTATCCCCTGATTCTGTGG
ATAACCGTATTACCGCCTTTGAGTGAGCTGATACCGCTCGCCGCAGC
